Addgene plasmid #106343: pLVCT-Dnd1-EGFP
Purpose: Lentiviral vector, mammalian expression of Dnd1-EGFP fusion protein
Depositing lab: Thomas Tuschl. Depositing organization: Rockefeller University. Publication: DND1 maintains germline stem cells via recruitment of the CCR4-NOT complex to target mRNAs. Yamaji M, Jishage M, Meyer C, Suryawanshi H, Der E, Yamaji M, Garzia A, Morozov P, Manickavel S, McFarland HL, Roeder RG, Hafner M, Tuschl T. Nature. 2017 Mar 23;543(7646):568-572. doi: 10.1038/nature21690. Epub 2017 Mar 15. PubMed 28297718.
Backbone
  Vector backbone: pLVCT
  Vector type: Mammalian Expression, Lentiviral
Growth in bacteria
  Bacterial resistance: Ampicillin, 100 μg/mL
  Growth temperature: 37°C
  Growth strain: NEB Stable
  Copy number: High Copy
Gene/Insert
  Gene/Insert name: Dnd1-EGFP
  Species: M. musculus (mouse), Synthetic
  Entrez Gene: Dnd1 (a.k.a. RBMS4, Ter)
  Tag / fusion protein: EGFP (C terminal on insert)
  Cloning method: Restriction Enzyme; 5′ cloning site unknown (unknown if destroyed); 3′ cloning site unknown (unknown if destroyed)
Terms and licenses: Academic/Nonprofit Terms; Industry Terms: Not Available to Industry
How to cite: pLVCT-Dnd1-EGFP was a gift from Thomas Tuschl (Addgene plasmid # 106343 ; http://n2t.net/addgene:106343 ; RRID:Addgene_106343)
