[The description below was written by a language model from this plasmid's Addgene catalogue record and pLannotate feature annotations shown in this document.]
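Description:
pLVCT-Dnd1-EGFP is an HIV-1-derived lentiviral transfer plasmid on the pLVCT backbone, built for mammalian expression of mouse Dnd1 fused at its C terminus to EGFP. In bacteria it is maintained through a high-copy ColE1/pUC-type origin and selected with ampicillin via the β-lactamase gene. The remaining backbone carries remnants of older vectors, including fragments of the tetracycline resistance gene, bom and rop, plus an SV40 promoter followed by gpt fragments and SV40 small t intron and poly(A) sequences. These appear to be carried-over elements rather than functional parts of the design.

The viral portion begins with a 5' LTR, followed by the Ψ packaging signal overlapping a gag fragment, and the Rev response element, which together allow the genomic RNA to be exported and packaged when helper functions are supplied in trans. Expression is driven by a CAG-type promoter (CMV enhancer, chicken β-actin promoter and chimeric intron). A cPPT/CTS element, which aids nuclear import of the reverse-transcribed genome, lies between the promoter and the coding region. The Dnd1 open reading frame is followed after a short linker by EGFP, and a WPRE downstream enhances transcript stability and expression.

The 3' LTR is a self-inactivating ΔU3 type into which a tetracycline response element with seven tetO copies has been inserted; this element would be copied to both LTRs on integration. No Tet-responsive regulator is annotated in this plasmid, and the record does not describe the construct as inducible. DND1 is a germline RNA-binding protein that recognises U-rich 3' UTR elements. The construct suits stable transduction for fluorescent tracking of the protein, in line with the associated study of DND1 in germline stem cells.
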