Features (pLannotate 1.2.2; 34 found; start..end, strand, type, name):
      5..334     +  CDS            nef (fragment): NEF_HV1BR - Experimental evidence at protein level: Swiss-Prot protein existence level 1. Extracellular Nef protein targets CD4(+) T-lymphocytes for apoptosis by interacting with CXCR4 surface receptors (PubMed:14990729). From Human immunodeficiency virus type 1 group M subtype B (isolate BRU/LAI) (HIV-1).
    382..639     +  LTR            5' LTR (truncated): truncated 5' long terminal repeat (LTR) from HIV-1
    686..811     +  misc_feature   HIV-1 Ψ: packaging signal of human immunodeficiency virus type 1
    795..1158    +  CDS            HIV-1 gag (fragment): gag protein from human immunodeficiency virus 1; gag
   1304..1537    +  misc_feature   RRE: The Rev response element (RRE) of HIV-1 allows for Rev-dependent mRNA export from the nucleus to the cytoplasm.
   1914..2014    +  CDS            Rev (fragment): human immunodeficiency virus 1 (HIV-1) Rev protein; rev; enhances nuclear export of unspliced and incompletely spliced viral mRNAs
   2061..2440    +  enhancer       CMV enhancer: human cytomegalovirus immediate early enhancer
   2442..2717    +  promoter       chicken β-actin promoter: No description available
   2718..3728    +  intron         chimeric intron: chimera between introns from chicken β-actin and rabbit β-globin
   3814..3932    +  misc_feature   cPPT/CTS: central polypurine tract and central termination sequence of HIV-1
   3965..5020    +  CDS            Dnd1: DND1_MOUSE - Also known as Rbms4, Ter. Experimental evidence at protein level: Swiss-Prot protein existence level 1. RNA-binding factor that positively regulates gene expression by prohibiting miRNA-mediated gene suppression (By similarity). Relieves miRNA repression in germline cells (By similarity). Prohibits the function of several miRNAs by blocking the accessibility of target mRNAs (By similarity). Sequence-specific RNA-binding factor that binds specifically to U-rich regions (URRs) in the 3' untranslated region (3'-UTR) of several mRNAs (By similarity). Does not bind to miRNAs (By simila
   5042..5761    +  CDS            EGFP: the original enhanced GFP (Yang et al., 1996) mammalian codon-optimized
   5810..6398    +  misc_feature   WPRE: woodchuck hepatitis virus posttranscriptional regulatory element
   6466..6485    +  misc_feature   cPPT/CTS (fragment): central polypurine tract and central termination sequence of HIV-1
   6487..6523    +  LTR            3' LTR (ΔU3) (fragment): self-inactivating 3' long terminal repeat (LTR) from HIV-1
   6536..6806    +  protein_bind   tetracycline response element: contains seven copies of the tetracycline operator tetO tetracycline repressor TetR
   6845..7025    +  LTR            5' LTR (truncated): truncated 5' long terminal repeat (LTR) from HIV-1
   7050..7068    -  promoter       SP6 promoter: promoter for bacteriophage SP6 RNA polymerase
   7296..7575    +  CDS            TcR (fragment): tetracycline efflux protein; tet; confers resistance to tetracycline
   7576..7624    -  misc_feature   bom (fragment): basis of mobility region from pBR322
   7726..7761    -  CDS            rop (fragment): Rop protein, which maintains plasmids at low copy number; rop
   7856..7960    +  promoter       AmpR promoter: bla
   7961..8821    +  CDS            AmpR: β-lactamase; bla; confers resistance to ampicillin, carbenicillin, and related antibiotics
   8992..9580    +  rep_origin     ori: high-copy-number ColE1/pMB1/pBR322/pUC origin of replication
   9763..9819    +  CDS            lacI (fragment): lac repressor; lacI; The lac repressor binds to the lac operator to inhibit transcription in E. coli. This inhibition can be relieved by adding lactose or isopropyl-β-D-thiogalactopyranoside (IPTG).
   9826..10155   +  promoter       SV40 promoter: SV40 enhancer and early promoter
  10355..10474   +  CDS            gpt (fragment): XGPT_ECOLI - Also known as gpp, gxu. Experimental evidence at protein level: Swiss-Prot protein existence level 1. Purine salvage pathway enzyme that catalyzes the transfer of the ribosyl-5-phosphate group from 5-phospho-alpha-D-ribose 1- diphosphate (PRPP) to the N9 position of the 6-oxopurines guanine and xanthine to form the corresponding ribonucleotides GMP (guanosine 5'- monophosphate) and XMP (xanthosine 5'-monophosphate), with the release of PPi. To a lesser extent, also acts on hypoxanthine (PubMed:9100006, PubMed:3886014). Does not ribophosphorylate adenine (PubMed:3886014). From Esch
  10474..10809   +  CDS            gpt (fragment): XGPT_ECOLI - Also known as gpp, gxu. Experimental evidence at protein level: Swiss-Prot protein existence level 1. Purine salvage pathway enzyme that catalyzes the transfer of the ribosyl-5-phosphate group from 5-phospho-alpha-D-ribose 1- diphosphate (PRPP) to the N9 position of the 6-oxopurines guanine and xanthine to form the corresponding ribonucleotides GMP (guanosine 5'- monophosphate) and XMP (xanthosine 5'-monophosphate), with the release of PPi. To a lesser extent, also acts on hypoxanthine (PubMed:9100006, PubMed:3886014). Does not ribophosphorylate adenine (PubMed:3886014). From Esch
  10904..11209   +  CDS            frsA (fragment): FRSA_ECOLI - Also known as yafA. Experimental evidence at protein level: Swiss-Prot protein existence level 1. Catalyzes the hydrolysis of esters (PubMed:15808744). Displays esterase activity toward pNP-butyrate (PubMed:15808744). May stimulate mixed-acid fermentation by acting as a fermentation/respiration switch that down-regulates respiration and up- regulates fermentation rates (PubMed:15169777). From Escherichia coli (strain K12).
  11213..11287   +  CDS            small t antigen (fragment): SV40 (simian virus 40) small t antigen
  11289..11354   +  intron         small t intron: SV40 (simian virus 40) small t antigen intron
  11484..11504   +  CDS            SV40 NLS: nuclear localization signal of SV40 (simian virus 40) large T antigen
  11823..11906   +  CDS            large T antigen (fragment): large T antigen from SV40 (simian virus 40)
  11929..12063   +  polyA_signal   SV40 poly(A) signal: SV40 polyadenylation signal
>Addgene plasmid #106343 | pLVCT-Dnd1-EGFP | depositor full sequence | sequence record 201456 | pLVCT-Dnd1-EGFP sequence 12226 bps
GTAGTTGGAAGGGCTAATTCACTCCCAAAGAAGACAAGATATCCTTGATCTGTGGATCTACCACACACAA
GGCTACTTCCCTGATTAGCAGAACTACACACCAGGGCCAGGGGTCAGATATCCACTGACCTTTGGATGGT
GCTACAAGCTAGTACCAGTTGAGCCAGATAAGGTAGAAGAGGCCAATAAAGGAGAGAACACCAGCTTGTT
ACACCCTGTGAGCCTGCATGGGATGGATGACCCGGAGAGAGAAGTGTTAGAGTGGAGGTTTGACAGCCGC
CTAGCATTTCATCACGTGGCCCGAGAGCTGCATCCGGAGTACTTCAAGAACTGCTGATATCGAGCTTGCT
ACAAGGGACTTTCCGCTGGGGACTTTCCAGGGAGGCGTGGCCTGGGCGGGACTGGGGAGTGGCGAGCCCT
CAGATCCTGCATATAAGCAGCTGCTTTTTGCCTGTACTGGGTCTCTCTGGTTAGACCAGATCTGAGCCTG
GGAGCTCTCTGGCTAACTAGGGAACCCACTGCTTAAGCCTCAATAAAGCTTGCCTTGAGTGCTTCAAGTA
GTGTGTGCCCGTCTGTTGTGTGACTCTGGTAACTAGAGATCCCTCAGACCCTTTTAGTCAGTGTGGAAAA
TCTCTAGCAGTGGCGCCCGAACAGGGACTTGAAAGCGAAAGGGAAACCAGAGGAGCTCTCTCGACGCAGG
ACTCGGCTTGCTGAAGCGCGCACGGCAAGAGGCGAGGGGCGGCGACTGGTGAGTACGCCAAAAATTTTGA
CTAGCGGAGGCTAGAAGGAGAGAGATGGGTGCGAGAGCGTCAGTATTAAGCGGGGGAGAATTAGATCGCG
ATGGGAAAAAATTCGGTTAAGGCCAGGGGGAAAGAAAAAATATAAATTAAAACATATAGTATGGGCAAGC
AGGGAGCTAGAACGATTCGCAGTTAATCCTGGCCTGTTAGAAACATCAGAAGGCTGTAGACAAATACTGG
GACAGCTACAACCATCCCTTCAGACAGGATCAGAAGAACTTAGATCATTATATAATACAGTAGCAACCCT
CTATTGTGTGCATCAAAGGATAGAGATAAAAGACACCAAGGAAGCTTTAGACAAGATAGAGGAAGAGCAA
AACAAAAGTAAGACCACCGCACAGCAAGCGGCCGCTGATCTTCAGACCTGGAGGAGGAGATATGAGGGAC
AATTGGAGAAGTGAATTATATAAATATAAAGTAGTAAAAATTGAACCATTAGGAGTAGCACCCACCAAGG
CAAAGAGAAGAGTGGTGCAGAGAGAAAAAAGAGCAGTGGGAATAGGAGCTTTGTTCCTTGGGTTCTTGGG
AGCAGCAGGAAGCACTATGGGCGCAGCGTCAATGACGCTGACGGTACAGGCCAGACAATTATTGTCTGGT
ATAGTGCAGCAGCAGAACAATTTGCTGAGGGCTATTGAGGCGCAACAGCATCTGTTGCAACTCACAGTCT
GGGGCATCAAGCAGCTCCAGGCAAGAATCCTGGCTGTGGAAAGATACCTAAAGGATCAACAGCTCCTGGG
GATTTGGGGTTGCTCTGGAAAACTCATTTGCACCACTGCTGTGCCTTGGAATGCTAGTTGGAGTAATAAA
TCTCTGGAACAGATTTGGAATCACACGACCTGGATGGAGTGGGACAGAGAAATTAACAATTACACAAGCT
TAATACACTCCTTAATTGAAGAATCGCAAAACCAGCAAGAAAAGAATGAACAAGAATTATTGGAATTAGA
TAAATGGGCAAGTTTGTGGAATTGGTTTAACATAACAAATTGGCTGTGGTATATAAAATTATTCATAATG
ATAGTAGGAGGCTTGGTAGGTTTAAGAATAGTTTTTGCTGTACTTTCTATAGTGAATAGAGTTAGGCAGG
GATATTCACCATTATCGTTTCAGACCCACCTCCCAACCCCGAGGGGACCCGACAGGCCCGAAGGAATAGA
AGAAGAAGGTGGAGAGAGAGACAGAGACAGATCCATTCGATTAGTGAACGGATCTCGACGGTATCGATCA
CGAGACTAGCCTCGACCATCGATGTCGATCGACATTGATTATTGACTAGTTATTAATAGTAATCAATTAC
GGGGTCATTAGTTCATAGCCCATATATGGAGTTCCGCGTTACATAACTTACGGTAAATGGCCCGCCTGGC
TGACCGCCCAACGACCCCCGCCCATTGACGTCAATAATGACGTATGTTCCCATAGTAACGCCAATAGGGA
CTTTCCATTGACGTCAATGGGTGGAGTATTTACGGTAAACTGCCCACTTGGCAGTACATCAAGTGTATCA
TATGCCAAGTACGCCCCCTATTGACGTCAATGACGGTAAATGGCCCGCCTGGCATTATGCCCAGTACATG
ACCTTATGGGACTTTCCTACTTGGCAGTACATCTACGTATTAGTCATCGCTATTACCATGGTCGAGGTGA
GCCCCACGTTCTGCTTCACTCTCCCCATCTCCCCCCCCTCCCCACCCCCAATTTTGTATTTATTTATTTT
TTAATTATTTTGTGCAGCGATGGGGGCGGGGGGGGGGGGGGCGCGCGCCAGGCGGGGCGGGGCGGGGCGA
GGGGCGGGGCGGGGCGAGGCGGAGAGGTGCGGCGGCAGCCAATCAGAGCGGCGCGCTCCGAAAGTTTCCT
TTTATGGCGAGGCGGCGGCGGCGGCGGCCCTATAAAAAGCGAAGCGCGCGGCGGGCGGGAGTCGCTGCGT
TGCCTTCGCCCCGTGCCCCGCTCCGCGCCGCCTCGCGCCGCCCGCCCCGGCTCTGACTGACCGCGTTACT
CCCACAGGTGAGCGGGCGGGACGGCCCTTCTCCTCCGGGCTGTAATTAGCGCTTGGTTTAATGACGGCTC
GTTTCTTTTCTGTGGCTGCGTGAAAGCCTTAAAGGGCTCCGGGAGGGCCCTTTGTGCGGGGGGGAGCGGC
TCGGGGGGTGCGTGCGTGTGTGTGTGCGTGGGGAGCGCCGCGTGCGGCCCGCGCTGCCCGGCGGCTGTGA
GCGCTGCGGGCGCGGCGCGGGGCTTTGTGCGCTCCGCGTGTGCGCGAGGGGAGCGCGGCCGGGGGCGGTG
CCCCGCGGTGCGGGGGGGCTGCGAGGGGAACAAAGGCTGCGTGCGGGGTGTGTGCGTGGGGGGGTGAGCA
GGGGGTGTGGGCGCGGCGGTCGGGCTGTAACCCCCCCCTGCACCCCCCTCCCCGAGTTGCTGAGCACGGC
CCGGCTTCGGGTGCGGGGCTCCGTGCGGGGCGTGGCGCGGGGCTCGCCGTGCCGGGCGGGGGGTGGCGGC
AGGTGGGGGTGCCGGGCGGGGCGGGGCCGCCTCGGGCCGGGGAGGGCTCGGGGGAGGGGCGCGGCGGCCC
CGGAGCGCCGGCGGCTGTCGAGGCGCGGCGAGCCGCAGCCATTGCCTTTTATGGTAATCGTGCGAGAGGG
CGCAGGGACTTCCTTTGTCCCAAATCTGGCGGAGCCGAAATCTGGGAGGCGCCGCCGCACCCCCTCTAGC
GGGCGCGGGGCGAAGCGGTGCGGCGCCGGCAGGAAGGAAATGGGCGGGGAGGGCCTTCGTGCGTCGCCGC
GCCGCCGTCCCCTTCTCCCTCTCCAGCCTCGGGGCTGTCCGCGGGGGGACGGCTGCCTTCGGGGGGGACG
GGGCAGGGCGGGGTTCGGCTTCTGGCGTGTGACCGGCGGCTCTAGAGCCTCTGCTAACCATGTTCATGCC
TTCTTCTTTTTCCTACAGCTCCTGGGCAACGTGCTGGTTATTGTGCTGTCTCATCATTTTGGCAAAGAAT
TAAATTTAATTAATCTCGACGGTATCGGTTAACTTTTAAAAGAAAAGGGGGGATTGGGGGGTACAGTGCA
GGGGAAAGAATAGTAGACATAATAGCAACAGACATACAAATTTAAAGAATTACAAAAACAAATTACAAAA
ATTCAAAATTTTATCGATCACGAGACTAGCCTCGAGCCGCCACCATGCAGTCCAAACGGGAGTGCGAGCA
ATGGTGTGAGAGGGTGAATCCAGAGAACAAGGCAGCCCTGGAGGCGTGGGTAAGGGAGACTGGCATCCGC
CTGGTGCAGGTCAACGGGCAAAGGAAGTATGGAGGGCCACCCCCAGGCTGGGTGGGCAGCCCGCCACCGT
CAGGGTCCGAGGTGTATATCGGACGACTTCCGCAGGACGTGTACGAGCACCAGCTAATCCCACTCTTCCA
GCGCGTGGGGCGCCTCTATGAGTTCCGCCTAATGATGACCTTCAGTGGTTTGAACCGCGGCTTTGCCTAT
GCGCGCTACAGCTCGCGGCGCGGTGCCCAGGCCGCCATTGCTACGCTGCACAACCACCAGCTGCGGCCTT
CTTGCCAGCTCCTGGTGTGCCGAAGCACCGAGAAGTGCGAGCTGACGGTGGACGGGCTGCCTCTTAGCTT
AAACCGCCGAGCGTTACTGCTCGCCCTGCAACCGTTCGGTCCCTGCCTCCAGGAGACACTGCTGCTACCC
AGCCCTGGGTCTGCGCCCTCTCAGATTGCGCTGCTCAAGTTCAGTACGCACCGAGCTGCTGCTATGGCCA
AAAAGGCCCTGGTAGAAGGTCAGTCACGCCTCTGTGGAGAGCAGGTGGCTGTGGAGTGGCTCAAGCCAGA
CCTAAAGCAGCACTTCCGCCAGCAGCTTGCAGGTCCCTCACTGCGGTTCCTCAGGCCAGATGTCAGCCAA
CTAACCCAGACCAGGGAGAAGCTGGGGTCCCAAGGGGCTCGGGCTGCCCTGCAACTGCTGTGTCAACGGA
TGAAGCTAGGCAGCCCAGTGTTCCTGACCAAGTGTTTAGGAACAGGGCCTGCTGGCTGGCATCGCTTTTG
GTACCAGGTGGTGATCCCTGGGCATCCAGTGCCTTTCAGTGGCCTCATTTGGGTTGTGTTGGCCTCTGAT
TGGCAGGATGGGCATGAGGTGGCCAAGGATGCTGTGTCCGCACAGCTGCTGGAGGCACTGAGTGAACCTA
GGACCAGCTTGTGGTCTCCTGGGGCTGAAGCAGGTACTATGGTTAAGCAGAAGGATCCACCGGTCGCCAC
CATGGTGAGCAAGGGCGAGGAGCTGTTCACCGGGGTGGTGCCCATCCTGGTCGAGCTGGACGGCGACGTA
AACGGCCACAAGTTCAGCGTGTCCGGCGAGGGCGAGGGCGATGCCACCTACGGCAAGCTGACCCTGAAGT
TCATCTGCACCACCGGCAAGCTGCCCGTGCCCTGGCCCACCCTCGTGACCACCCTGACCTACGGCGTGCA
GTGCTTCAGCCGCTACCCCGACCACATGAAGCAGCACGACTTCTTCAAGTCCGCCATGCCCGAAGGCTAC
GTCCAGGAGCGCACCATCTTCTTCAAGGACGACGGCAACTACAAGACCCGCGCCGAGGTGAAGTTCGAGG
GCGACACCCTGGTGAACCGCATCGAGCTGAAGGGCATCGACTTCAAGGAGGACGGCAACATCCTGGGGCA
CAAGCTGGAGTACAACTACAACAGCCACAACGTCTATATCATGGCCGACAAGCAGAAGAACGGCATCAAG
GTGAACTTCAAGATCCGCCACAACATCGAGGACGGCAGCGTGCAGCTCGCCGACCACTACCAGCAGAACA
CCCCCATCGGCGACGGCCCCGTGCTGCTGCCCGACAACCACTACCTGAGCACCCAGTCCGCCCTGAGCAA
AGACCCCAACGAGAAGCGCGATCACATGGTCCTGCTGGAGTTCGTGACCGCCGCCGGGATCACTCTCGGC
ATGGACGAGCTGTACAAGTAAAGCGGCCAGCTTATCGACTCGCGAATTCGATGGGACTAGTCATATGATA
ATCAACCTCTGGATTACAAAATTTGTGAAAGATTGACTGGTATTCTTAACTATGTTGCTCCTTTTACGCT
ATGTGGATACGCTGCTTTAATGCCTTTGTATCATGCTATTGCTTCCCGTATGGCTTTCATTTTCTCCTCC
TTGTATAAATCCTGGTTGCTGTCTCTTTATGAGGAGTTGTGGCCCGTTGTCAGGCAACGTGGCGTGGTGT
GCACTGTGTTTGCTGACGCAACCCCCACTGGTTGGGGCATTGCCACCACCTGTCAGCTCCTTTCCGGGAC
TTTCGCTTTCCCCCTCCCTATTGCCACGGCGGAACTCATCGCCGCCTGCCTTGCCCGCTGCTGGACAGGG
GCTCGGCTGTTGGGCACTGACAATTCCGTGGTGTTGTCGGGGAAGCTGACGTCCTTTCCATGGCTGCTCG
CCTGTGTTGCCACCTGGATTCTGCGCGGGACGTCCTTCTGCTACGTCCCTTCGGCCCTCAATCCAGCGGA
CCTTCCTTCCCGCGGCCTGCTGCCGGCTCTGCGGCCTCTTCCGCGTCTTCGCCTTCGCCCTCAGACGAGT
CGGATCTCCCTTTGGGCCGCCTCCCCGCATCGGTACGTATGGCCAGGTACCTTTAAGACCAATGACTTAC
AAGGCAGCTGTAGATCTTAGCCACTTTTTAAAAGAAAAGGGGGGACTGGAAGGGCTAATTCACTCCCAAC
GAAGACAAGATCTCGAGTTTACCACTCCCTATCAGTGATAGAGAAAAGTGAAAGTCGAGTTTACCACTCC
CTATCAGTGATAGAGAAAAGTGAAAGTCGAGTTTACCACTCCCTATCAGTGATAGAGAAAAGTGAAAGTC
GAGTTTACCACTCCCTATCAGTGATAGAGAAAAGTGAAAGTCGAGTTTACCACTCCCTATCAGTGATAGA
GAAAAGTGAAAGTCGAGTTTACCACTCCCTATCAGTGATAGAGAAAAGTGAAAGTCGAGTTTACCACTCC
CTATCAGTGATAGAGAAAAGTGAAAGTCGGATCGATCTGCTTTTTGCTTGTACTGGGTCTCTCTGGTTAG
ACCAGATCTGAGCCTGGGAGCTCTCTGGCTAACTAGGGAACCCACTGCTTAAGCCTCAATAAAGCTTGCC
TTGAGTGCTTCAAGTAGTGTGTGCCCGTCTGTTGTGTGACTCTGGTAACTAGAGATCCCTCAGACCCTTT
TAGTCAGTGTGGAAAATCTCTAGCAGCATCTAGAATTAATTCCGTGTATTCTATAGTGTCACCTAAATCG
TATGTGTATGATACATAAGGTTATGTATTAATTGTAGCCGCGTTCTAACGACAATATGTACAAGCCTAAT
TGTGTAGCATCTGGCTTACTGAAGCAGACCCTATCATCTCTCTCGTAAACTGCCGTCAGAGTCGGTTTGG
TTGGACGAACCTTCTGAGTTTCTGGTAACGCCGTCCCGCACCCGGAAATGGTCAGCGAACCAATCAGCAG
GGTCATCGCTAGCCAGATCCTCTACGCCGGACGCATCGTGGCCGGCATCACCGGCGCCACAGGTGCGGTT
GCTGGCGCCTATATCGCCGACATCACCGATGGGGAAGATCGGGCTCGCCACTTCGGGCTCATGAGCGCTT
GTTTCGGCGTGGGTATGGTGGCAGGCCCCGTGGCCGGGGGACTGTTGGGCGCCATCTCCTTGCATGCACC
ATTCCTTGCGGCGGCGGTGCTCAACGGCCTCAACCTACTACTGGGCTGCTTCCTAATGCAGGAGTCGCAT
AAGGGAGAGCGTCGAATGGTGCACTCTCAGTACAATCTGCTCTGATGCCGCATAGTTAAGCCAGCCCCGA
CACCCGCCAACACCCGCTGACGCGCCCTGACGGGCTTGTCTGCTCCCGGCATCCGCTTACAGACAAGCTG
TGACCGTCTCCGGGAGCTGCATGTGTCAGAGGTTTTCACCGTCATCACCGAAACGCGCGAGACGAAAGGG
CCTCGTGATACGCCTATTTTTATAGGTTAATGTCATGATAATAATGGTTTCTTAGACGTCAGGTGGCACT
TTTCGGGGAAATGTGCGCGGAACCCCTATTTGTTTATTTTTCTAAATACATTCAAATATGTATCCGCTCA
TGAGACAATAACCCTGATAAATGCTTCAATAATATTGAAAAAGGAAGAGTATGAGTATTCAACATTTCCG
TGTCGCCCTTATTCCCTTTTTTGCGGCATTTTGCCTTCCTGTTTTTGCTCACCCAGAAACGCTGGTGAAA
GTAAAAGATGCTGAAGATCAGTTGGGTGCACGAGTGGGTTACATCGAACTGGATCTCAACAGCGGTAAGA
TCCTTGAGAGTTTTCGCCCCGAAGAACGTTTTCCAATGATGAGCACTTTTAAAGTTCTGCTATGTGGCGC
GGTATTATCCCGTATTGACGCCGGGCAAGAGCAACTCGGTCGCCGCATACACTATTCTCAGAATGACTTG
GTTGAGTACTCACCAGTCACAGAAAAGCATCTTACGGATGGCATGACAGTAAGAGAATTATGCAGTGCTG
CCATAACCATGAGTGATAACACTGCGGCCAACTTACTTCTGACAACGATCGGAGGACCGAAGGAGCTAAC
CGCTTTTTTGCACAACATGGGGGATCATGTAACTCGCCTTGATCGTTGGGAACCGGAGCTGAATGAAGCC
ATACCAAACGACGAGCGTGACACCACGATGCCTGTAGCAATGGCAACAACGTTGCGCAAACTATTAACTG
GCGAACTACTTACTCTAGCTTCCCGGCAACAATTAATAGACTGGATGGAGGCGGATAAAGTTGCAGGACC
ACTTCTGCGCTCGGCCCTTCCGGCTGGCTGGTTTATTGCTGATAAATCTGGAGCCGGTGAGCGTGGGTCT
CGCGGTATCATTGCAGCACTGGGGCCAGATGGTAAGCCCTCCCGTATCGTAGTTATCTACACGACGGGGA
GTCAGGCAACTATGGATGAACGAAATAGACAGATCGCTGAGATAGGTGCCTCACTGATTAAGCATTGGTA
ACTGTCAGACCAAGTTTACTCATATATACTTTAGATTGATTTAAAACTTCATTTTTAATTTAAAAGGATC
TAGGTGAAGATCCTTTTTGATAATCTCATGACCAAAATCCCTTAACGTGAGTTTTCGTTCCACTGAGCGT
CAGACCCCGTAGAAAAGATCAAAGGATCTTCTTGAGATCCTTTTTTTCTGCGCGTAATCTGCTGCTTGCA
AACAAAAAAACCACCGCTACCAGCGGTGGTTTGTTTGCCGGATCAAGAGCTACCAACTCTTTTTCCGAAG
GTAACTGGCTTCAGCAGAGCGCAGATACCAAATACTGTCCTTCTAGTGTAGCCGTAGTTAGGCCACCACT
TCAAGAACTCTGTAGCACCGCCTACATACCTCGCTCTGCTAATCCTGTTACCAGTGGCTGCTGCCAGTGG
CGATAAGTCGTGTCTTACCGGGTTGGACTCAAGACGATAGTTACCGGATAAGGCGCAGCGGTCGGGCTGA
ACGGGGGGTTCGTGCACACAGCCCAGCTTGGAGCGAACGACCTACACCGAACTGAGATACCTACAGCGTG
AGCATTGAGAAAGCGCCACGCTTCCCGAAGGGAGAAAGGCGGACAGGTATCCGGTAAGCGGCAGGGTCGG
AACAGGAGAGCGCACGAGGGAGCTTCCAGGGGGAAACGCCTGGTATCTTTATAGTCCTGTCGGGTTTCGC
CACCTCTGACTTGAGCGTCGATTTTTGTGATGCTCGTCAGGGGGGCGGAGCCTATGGAAAAACGCCAGCA
ACGCGGCCTTTTTACGGTTCCTGGCCTTTTGCTGGCCTTTTGCTCACATGTTCTTTCCTGCGTTATCCCC
TGATTCTGTGGATAACCGTATTACCGCCTTTGAGTGAGCTGATACCGCTCGCCGCAGCCGAACGACCGAG
CGCAGCGAGTCAGTGAGCGAGGAAGCGGAAGAGCGCCCAATACGCAAACCGCCTCTCCCCGCGCGTTGGC
CGATTCATTAATGCAGCTGTGGAATGTGTGTCAGTTAGGGTGTGGAAAGTCCCCAGGCTCCCCAGCAGGC
AGAAGTATGCAAAGCATGCATCTCAATTAGTCAGCAACCAGGTGTGGAAAGTCCCCAGGCTCCCCAGCAG
GCAGAAGTATGCAAAGCATGCATCTCAATTAGTCAGCAACCATAGTCCCGCCCCTAACTCCGCCCATCCC
GCCCCTAACTCCGCCCAGTTCCGCCCATTCTCCGCCCCATGGCTGACTAATTTTTTTTATTTATGCAGAG
GCCGAGGCCGCCTCGGCCTCTGAGCTATTCCAGAAGTAGTGAGGAGGCTTTTTTGGAGGCCTAGGCTTTT
GCAAAAAGCTTGGACACAAGACAGGCTTGCGAGATATGTTTGAGAATACCACTTTATCCCGCGTCAGGGA
GAGGCAGTGCGTAAAAAGACGCGGACTCATGTGAAATACTGGTTTTTAGTGCGCCAGATCTCTATAATCT
CGCGCAACCTATTTTCCCCTCGAACACTTTTTAAGCCGTAGATAAACAGGCTGGGACACTTCACATGAGC
GAAAAATACATCGTCACCTGGGACATGTTGCAGATCCATGCACGTAAACTCGCAAGCCGACTGATGCCTT
CTGAACAATGGAAAGGCATTATTGCCGTAAGCCGTGGCGGTCTGTACCGGGTGCGTTACTGGCGCGTGAA
CTGGGTATTCGTCATGTCGATACCGTTTGTATTTCCAGCTACGATCACGACAACCAGCGCGAGCTTAAAG
TGCTGAAACGCGCAGAAGGCGATGGCGAAGGCTTCATCGTTATTGATGACCTGGTGGATACCGGTGGTAC
TGCGGTTGCGATTCGTGAAATGTATCCAAAAGCGCACTTTGTCACCATCTTCGCAAAACCGGCTGGTCGT
CCGCTGGTTGATGACTATGTTGTTGATATCCCGCAAGATACCTGGATTGAACAGCCGTGGGATATGGGCG
TCGTATTCGTCCCGCCAATCTCCGGTCGCTAATCTTTTCAACGCCTGGCACTGCCGGGCGTTGTTCTTTT
TAACTTCAGGCGGGTTACAATAGTTTCCAGTAAGTATTCTGGAGGCTGCATCCATGACACAGGCAAACCT
GAGCGAAACCCTGTTCAAACCCCGCTTTAAACATCCTGAAACCTCGACGCTAGTCCGCCGCTTTAATCAC
GGCGCACAACCGCCTGTGCAGTCGGCCCTTGATGGTAAAACCATCCCTCACTGGTATCGCATGATTAACC
GTCTGATGTGGATCTGGCGCGGCATTGACCCACGCGAAATCCTCGACGTCCAGGCACGTATTGTGATGAG
CGATGCCGAACGTACCGACGATGATTTATACGATACGGTGATTGGCTACCGTGGCGGCAACTGGATTTAT
GAGTGGGCCCCGGATCTTTGTGAAGGAACCTTACTTCTGTGGTGTGACATAATTGGACAAACTACCTACA
GAGATTTAAAGCTCTAAGGTAAATATAAAATTTTTAAGTGTATAATGTGTTAAACTACTGATTCTAATTG
TTTGTGTATTTTAGATTCCAACCTATGGAACTGATGAATGGGAGCAGTGGTGGAATGCCTTTAATGAGGA
AAACCTGTTTTGCTCAGAAGAAATGCCATCTAGTGATGATGAGGCTACTGCTGACTCTCAACATTCTACT
CCTCCAAAAAAGAAGAGAAAGGTAGAAGACCCCAAGGACTTTCCTTCAGAATTGCTAAGTTTTTTGAGTC
ATGCTGTGTTTAGTAATAGAACTCTTGCTTGCTTTGCTATTTACACCACAAAGGAAAAAGCTGCACTGCT
ATACAAGAAAATTATGGAAAAATATTCTGTAACCTTTATAAGTAGGCATAACAGTTATAATCATAACATA
CTGTTTTTTCTTACTCCACACAGGCATAGAGTGTCTGCTATTAATAACTATGCTCAAAAATTGTGTACCT
TTAGCTTTTTAATTTGTAAAGGGGTTAATAAGGAATATTTGATGTATAGTGCCTTGACTAGAGATCATAA
TCAGCCATACCACATTTGTAGAGGTTTTACTTGCTTTAAAAAACCTCCCACACCTCCCCCTGAACCTGAA
ACATAAAATGAATGCAATTGTTGTTGTTAACTTGTTTATTGCAGCTTATAATGGTTACAAATAAAGCAAT
AGCATCACAAATTTCACAAATAAAGCATTTTTTTCACTGCATTCTAGTTGTGGTTTGTCCAAACTCATCA
ATGTATCTTATCATGTCTGGATCAACTGGATAACTCAAGCTAACCAAAATCATCCCAAACTTCCCACCCC
ATACCCTATTACCACTGCCAATTACCTAGTGGTTTCATTTACTCTAAACCTGTGATTCCTCTGAATTATT
TTCATTTTAAAGAAATTGTATTTGTTAAATATGTACTACAAACTTA
