>Addgene plasmid #106343 | pLVCT-Dnd1-EGFP | addgene partial sequence | sequence record 204680 | Addgene Partial NGS Result
GTAGTTGGAAGGGCTAATTCACTCCCAAAGAAGACAAGATATCCTTGATCTGTGGATCTACCACACACAA
GGCTACTTCCCTGATTAGCAGAACTACACACCAGGGCCAGGGGTCAGATATCCACTGACCTTTGGATGGT
GCTACAAGCTAGTACCAGTTGAGCCAGATAAGGTAGAAGAGGCCAATAAAGGAGAGAACACCAGCTTGTT
ACACCCTGTGAGCCTGCATGGGATGGATGACCCGGAGAGAGAAGTGTTAGAGTGGAGGTTTGACAGCCGC
CTAGCATTTCATCACGTGGCCCGAGAGCTGCATCCGGAGTACTTCAAGAACTGCTGATATCGAGCTTGCT
ACAAGGGACTTTCCGCTGGGGACTTTCCAGGGAGGCGTGGCCTGGGCGGGACTGGGGAGTGGCGAGCCCT
CAGATCCTGCATATAAGCAGCTGCTTTTTGCCTGTACTGGGTCTCTCTGGTTAGACCAGATCTGAGCCTG
GGAGCTCTCTGGCTAACTAGGGAACCCACTGCTTAAGCCTCAATAAAGCTTGCCTTGAGTGCTTCAAGTA
GTGTGTGCCCGTCTGTTGTGTGACTCTGGTAACTAGAGATCCCTCAGACCCTTTTAGTCAGTGTGGAAAA
TCTCTAGCAGTGGCGCCCGAACAGGGACTTGAAAGCGAAAGGGAAACCAGAGGAGCTCTCTCGACGCAGG
ACTCGGCTTGCTGAAGCGCGCACGGCAAGAGGCGAGGGGCGGCGACTGGTGAGTACGCCAAAAATTTTGA
CTAGCGGAGGCTAGAAGGAGAGAGATGGGTGCGAGAGCGTCAGTATTAAGCGGGGGAGAATTAGATCGCG
ATGGGAAAAAATTCGGTTAAGGCCAGGGGGAAAGAAAAAATATAAATTAAAACATATAGTATGGGCAAGC
AGGGAGCTAGAACGATTCGCAGTTAATCCTGGCCTGTTAGAAACATCAGAAGGCTGTAGACAAATACTGG
GACAGCTACAACCATCCCTTCAGACAGGATCAGAAGAACTTAGATCATTATATAATACAGTAGCAACCCT
CTATTGTGTGCATCAAAGGATAGAGATAAAAGACACCAAGGAAGCTTTAGACAAGATAGAGGAAGAGCAA
AACAAAAGTAAGACCACCGCACAGCAAGCGGCCGCTGATCTTCAGACCTGGAGGAGGAGATATGAGGGAC
AATTGGAGAAGTGAATTATATAAATATAAAGTAGTAAAAATTGAACCATTAGGAGTAGCACCCACCAAGG
CAAAGAGAAGAGTGGTGCAGAGAGAAAAAAGAGCAGTGGGAATAGGAGCTTTGTTCCTTGGGTTCTTGGG
AGCAGCAGGAAGCACTATGGGCGCAGCGTCAATGACGCTGACGGTACAGGCCAGACAATTATTGTCTGGT
ATAGTGCAGCAGCAGAACAATTTGCTGAGGGCTATTGAGGCGCAACAGCATCTGTTGCAACTCACAGTCT
GGGGCATCAAGCAGCTCCAGGCAAGAATCCTGGCTGTGGAAAGATACCTAAAGGATCAACAGCTCCTGGG
GATTTGGGGTTGCTCTGGAAAACTCATTTGCACCACTGCTGTGCCTTGGAATGCTAGTTGGAGTAATAAA
TCTCTGGAACAGATTTGGAATCACACGACCTGGATGGAGTGGGACAGAGAAATTAACAATTACACAAGCT
TAATACACTCCTTAATTGAAGAATCGCAAAACCAGCAAGAAAAGAATGAACAAGAATTATTGGAATTAGA
TAAATGGGCAAGTTTGTGGAATTGGTTTAACATAACAAATTGGCTGTGGTATATAAAATTATTCATAATG
ATAGTAGGAGGCTTGGTAGGTTTAAGAATAGTTTTTGCTGTACTTTCTATAGTGAATAGAGTTAGGCAGG
GATATTCACCATTATCGTTTCAGACCCACCTCCCAACCCCGAGGGGACCCGACAGGCCCGAAGGAATAGA
AGAAGAAGGTGGAGAGAGAGACAGAGACAGATCCATTCGATTAGTGAACGGATCTCGACGGTATCGATCA
CGAGACTAGCCTCGACCATCGATGTCGATCGACATTGATTATTGACTAGTTATTAATAGTAATCAATTAC
GGGGTCATTAGTTCATAGCCCATATATGGAGTTCCGCGTTACATAACTTACGGTAAATGGCCCGCCTGGC
TGACCGCCCAACGACCCCCGCCCATTGACGTCAATAATGACGTATGTTCCCATAGTAACGCCAATAGGGA
CTTTCCATTGACGTCAATGGGTGGAGTATTTACGGTAAACTGCCCACTTGGCAGTACATCAAGTGTATCA
TATGCCAAGTACGCCCCCTATTGACGTCAATGACGGTAAATGGCCCGCCTGGCATTATGCCCAGTACATG
ACCTTATGGGACTTTCCTACTTGGCAGTACATCTACGTATTAGTCATCGCTATTACCATGGAAGGAAATG
GGCGGGGAGGGCCTTCGTGCGTCGCCGCGCCGCCGTCCCCTTCTCCCTCTCCAGCCTCGGGGCTGTCCGC
GGGGGGACGGCTGCCTTCGGGGGGGACGGGGCAGGGCGGGGTTCGGCTTCTGGCGTGTGACCGGCGGCTC
TAGAGCCTCTGCTAACCATGTTCATGCCTTCTTCTTTTTCCTACAGCTCCTGGGCAACGTGCTGGTTATT
GTGCTGTCTCATCATTTTGGCAAAGAATTAAATTTAATTAATCTCGACGGTATCGGTTAACTTTTAAAAG
AAAAGGGGGGATTGGGGGGTACAGTGCAGGGGAAAGAATAGTAGACATAATAGCAACAGACATACAAACT
AAAGAATTACAAAAACAAATTACAAAAATTCAAAATTTTATCGATCACGAGACTAGCCTCGAGCCGCCAC
CATGCAGTCCAAACGGGAGTGCGAGCAATGGTGTGAGAGGGTGAATCCAGAGAACAAGGCAGCCCTGGAG
GCGTGGGTAAGGGAGACTGGCATCCGCCTGGTGCAGGTCAACGGGCAAAGGAAGTATGGAGGGCCACCCC
CAGGCTGGGTGGGCAGCCCGCCACCGTCAGGGTCCGAGGTGTATATCGGACGACTTCCGCAGGACGTGTA
CGAGCACCAGCTAATCCCACTCTTCCAGCGCGTGGGGCGCCTCTATGAGTTCCGCCTAATGATGACCTTC
AGTGGTTTGAACCGCGGCTTTGCCTATGCGCGCTACAGCTCGCGGCGCGGTGCCCAGGCCGCCATTGCTA
CGCTGCACAACCACCAGCTGCGGCCTTCTTGCCAGCTCCTGGTGTGCCGAAGCACCGAGAAGTGCGAGCT
GACGGTGGACGGGCTGCCTCTTAGCTTAAACCGCCGAGCGTTACTGCTCGCCCTGCAACCGTTCGGTCCC
TGCCTCCAGGAGACACTGCTGCTACCCAGCCCTGGGTCTGCGCCCTCTCAGATTGCGCTGCTCAAGTTCA
GTACGCACCGAGCTGCTGCTATGGCCAAAAAGGCCCTGGTAGAAGGTCAGTCACGCCTCTGTGGAGAGCA
GGTGGCTGTGGAGTGGCTCAAGCCAGACCTAAAGCAGCACTTCCGCCAGCAGCTTGCAGGTCCCTCACTG
CGGTTCCTCAGGCCAGATGTCAGCCAACTAACCCAGACCAGGGAGAAGCTGGGGTCCCAAGGGGCTCGGG
CTGCCCTGCAACTGCTGTGTCAACGGATGAAGCTAGGCAGCCCAGTGTTCCTGACCAAGTGTTTAGGAAC
AGGGCCTGCTGGCTGGCATCGCTTTTGGTACCAGGTGGTGATCCCTGGGCATCCAGTGCCTTTCAGTGGC
CTCATTTGGGTTGTGTTGGCCTCTGATTGGCAGGATGGGCATGAGGTGGCCAAGGATGCTGTGTCCGCAC
AGCTGCTGGAGGCACTGAGTGAACCTAGGACCAGCTTGTGGTCTCCTGGGGCTGAAGCAGGTACTATGGT
TAAGCAGAAGGATCCACCGGTCGCCACCATGGTGAGCAAGGGCGAGGAGCTGTTCACCGGGGTGGTGCCC
ATCCTGGTCGAGCTGGACGGCGACGTAAACGGCCACAAGTTCAGCGTGTCCGGCGAGGGCGAGGGCGATG
CCACCTACGGCAAGCTGACCCTGAAGTTCATCTGCACCACCGGCAAGCTGCCCGTGCCCTGGCCCACCCT
CGTGACCACCCTGACCTACGGCGTGCAGTGCTTCAGCCGCTACCCCGACCACATGAAGCAGCACGACTTC
TTCAAGTCCGCCATGCCCGAAGGCTACGTCCAGGAGCGCACCATCTTCTTCAAGGACGACGGCAACTACA
AGACCCGCGCCGAGGTGAAGTTCGAGGGCGACACCCTGGTGAACCGCATCGAGCTGAAGGGCATCGACTT
CAAGGAGGACGGCAACATCCTGGGGCACAAGCTGGAGTACAACTACAACAGCCACAACGTCTATATCATG
GCCGACAAGCAGAAGAACGGCATCAAGGTGAACTTCAAGATCCGCCACAACATCGAGGACGGCAGCGTGC
AGCTCGCCGACCACTACCAGCAGAACACCCCCATCGGCGACGGCCCCGTGCTGCTGCCCGACAACCACTA
CCTGAGCACCCAGTCCGCCCTGAGCAAAGACCCCAACGAGAAGCGCGATCACATGGTCCTGCTGGAGTTC
GTGACCGCCGCCGGGATCACTCTCGGCATGGACGAGCTGTACAAGTAAAGCGGCCAGCTTATCGACTCGC
GAATTCGATGGGACTAGTCATATGATAATCAACCTCTGGATTACAAAATTTGTGAAAGATTGACTGGTAT
TCTTAACTATGTTGCTCCTTTTACGCTATGTGGATACGCTGCTTTAATGCCTTTGTATCATGCTATTGCT
TCCCGTATGGCTTTCATTTTCTCCTCCTTGTATAAATCCTGGTTGCTGTCTCTTTATGAGGAGTTGTGGC
CCGTTGTCAGGCAACGTGGCGTGGTGTGCACTGTGTTTGCTGACGCAACCCCCACTGGTTGGGGCATTGC
CACCACCTGTCAGCTCCTTTCCGGGACTTTCGCTTTCCCCCTCCCTATTGCCACGGCGGAACTCATCGCC
GCCTGCCTTGCCCGCTGCTGGACAGGGGCTCGGCTGTTGGGCACTGACAATTCCGTGGTGTTGTCGGGGA
AGCTGACGTCCTTTCCATGGCTGCTCGCCTGTGTTGCCACCTGGATTCTGCGCGGGACGTCCTTCTGCTA
CGTCCCTTCGGCCCTCAATCCAGCGGACCTTCCTTCCCGCGGCCTGCTGCCGGCTCTGCGGCCTCTTCCG
CGTCTTCGCCTTCGCCCTCAGACGAGTCGGATCTCCCTTTGGGCCGCCTCCCCGCATCGGTACGTATGGC
CAGGTACCTTTAAGACCAATGACTTACAAGGCAGCTGTAGATCTTAGCCACTTTTTAAAAGAAAAGGGGG
GACTGGAAGGGCTAATTCACTCCCAACGAAGACAAGATCTCGAGTTTACCACTCCCTATCAGTGATAGAG
AAAAGTGAAAGTCGAGTTTACCACTCCCTATCAGTGATAGAGAAAAGTGAAAGTCGAGTTTACCACTCCC
TATCAGTGATAGAGAAAAGTGAAAGTCGAGTTTACCACTCCCTATCAGTGATAGAGAAAAGTGAAAGTCG
AGTTTACCACTCCCTATCAGTGATAGAGAAAAGTGAAAGTCGAGTTTACCACTCCCTATCAGTGATAGAG
AAAAGTGAAAGTCGAGTTTACCACTCCCTATCAGTGATAGAGAAAAGTGAAAGTCGGATCGATCTGCTTT
TTGCTTGTACTGGGTCTCTCTGGTTAGACCAGATCTGAGCCTGGGAGCTCTCTGGCTAACTAGGGAACCC
ACTGCTTAAGCCTCAATAAAGCTTGCCTTGAGTGCTTCAAGTAGTGTGTGCCCGTCTGTTGTGTGACTCT
GGTAACTAGAGATCCCTCAGACCCTTTTAGTCAGTGTGGAAAATCTCTAGCAGCATCTAGAATTAATTCC
GTGTATTCTATAGTGTCACCTAAATCGTATGTGTATGATACATAAGGTTATGTATTAATTGTAGCCGCGT
TCTAACGACAATATGTACAAGCCTAATTGTGTAGCATCTGGCTTACTGAAGCAGACCCTATCATCTCTCT
CGTAAACTGCCGTCAGAGTCGGTTTGGTTGGACGAACCTTCTGAGTTTCTGGTAACGCCGTCCCGCACCC
GGAAATGGTCAGCGAACCAATCAGCAGGGTCATCGCTAGCCAGATCCTCTACGCCGGACGCATCGTGGCC
GGCATCACCGGCGCCACAGGTGCGGTTGCTGGCGCCTATATCGCCGACATCACCGATGGGGAAGATCGGG
CTCGCCACTTCGGGCTCATGAGCGCTTGTTTCGGCGTGGGTATGGTGGCAGGCCCCGTGGCCGGGGGACT
GTTGGGCGCCATCTCCTTGCATGCACCATTCCTTGCGGCGGCGGTGCTCAACGGCCTCAACCTACTACTG
GGCTGCTTCCTAATGCAGGAGTCGCATAAGGGAGAGCGTCGAATGGTGCACTCTCAGTACAATCTGCTCT
GATGCCGCATAGTTAAGCCAGCCCCGACACCCGCCAACACCCGCTGACGCGCCCTGACGGGCTTGTCTGC
TCCCGGCATCCGCTTACAGACAAGCTGTGACCGTCTCCGGGAGCTGCATGTGTCAGAGGTTTTCACCGTC
ATCACCGAAACGCGCGAGACGAAAGGGCCTCGTGATACGCCTATTTTTATAGGTTAATGTCATGATAATA
ATGGTTTCTTAGACGTCAGGTGGCACTTTTCGGGGAAATGTGCGCGGAACCCCTATTTGTTTATTTTTCT
AAATACATTCAAATATGTATCCGCTCATGAGACAATAACCCTGATAAATGCTTCAATAATATTGAAAAAG
GAAGAGTATGAGTATTCAACATTTCCGTGTCGCCCTTATTCCCTTTTTTGCGGCATTTTGCCTTCCTGTT
TTTGCTCACCCAGAAACGCTGGTGAAAGTAAAAGATGCTGAAGATCAGTTGGGTGCACGAGTGGGTTACA
TCGAACTGGATCTCAACAGCGGTAAGATCCTTGAGAGTTTTCGCCCCGAAGAACGTTTTCCAATGATGAG
CACTTTTAAAGTTCTGCTATGTGGCGCGGTATTATCCCGTATTGACGCCGGGCAAGAGCAACTCGGTCGC
CGCATACACTATTCTCAGAATGACTTGGTTGAGTACTCACCAGTCACAGAAAAGCATCTTACGGATGGCA
TGACAGTAAGAGAATTATGCAGTGCTGCCATAACCATGAGTGATAACACTGCGGCCAACTTACTTCTGAC
AACGATCGGAGGACCGAAGGAGCTAACCGCTTTTTTGCACAACATGGGGGATCATGTAACTCGCCTTGAT
CGTTGGGAACCGGAGCTGAATGAAGCCATACCAAACGACGAGCGTGACACCACGATGCCTGTAGCAATGG
CAACAACGTTGCGCAAACTATTAACTGGCGAACTACTTACTCTAGCTTCCCGGCAACAATTAATAGACTG
GATGGAGGCGGATAAAGTTGCAGGACCACTTCTGCGCTCGGCCCTTCCGGCTGGCTGGTTTATTGCTGAT
AAATCTGGAGCCGGTGAGCGTGGGTCTCGCGGTATCATTGCAGCACTGGGGCCAGATGGTAAGCCCTCCC
GTATCGTAGTTATCTACACGACGGGGAGTCAGGCAACTATGGATGAACGAAATAGACAGATCGCTGAGAT
AGGTGCCTCACTGATTAAGCATTGGTAACTGTCAGACCAAGTTTACTCATATATACTTTAGATTGATTTA
AAACTTCATTTTTAATTTAAAAGGATCTAGGTGAAGATCCTTTTTGATAATCTCATGACCAAAATCCCTT
AACGTGAGTTTTCGTTCCACTGAGCGTCAGACCCCGTAGAAAAGATCAAAGGATCTTCTTGAGATCCTTT
TTTTCTGCGCGTAATCTGCTGCTTGCAAACAAAAAAACCACCGCTACCAGCGGTGGTTTGTTTGCCGGAT
CAAGAGCTACCAACTCTTTTTCCGAAGGTAACTGGCTTCAGCAGAGCGCAGATACCAAATACTGTTCTTC
TAGTGTAGCCGTAGTTAGGCCACCACTTCAAGAACTCTGTAGCACCGCCTACATACCTCGCTCTGCTAAT
CCTGTTACCAGTGGCTGCTGCCAGTGGCGATAAGTCGTGTCTTACCGGGTTGGACTCAAGACGATAGTTA
CCGGATAAGGCGCAGCGGTCGGGCTGAACGGGGGGTTCGTGCACACAGCCCAGCTTGGAGCGAACGACCT
ACACCGAACTGAGATACCTACAGCGTGAGCTATGAGAAAGCGCCACGCTTCCCGAAGGGAGAAAGGCGGA
CAGGTATCCGGTAAGCGGCAGGGTCGGAACAGGAGAGCGCACGAGGGAGCTTCCAGGGGGAAACGCCTGG
TATCTTTATAGTCCTGTCGGGTTTCGCCACCTCTGACTTGAGCGTCGATTTTTGTGATGCTCGTCAGGGG
GGCGGAGCCTATGGAAAAACGCCAGCAACGCGGCCTTTTTACGGTTCCTGGCCTTTTGCTGGCCTTTTGC
TCACATGTTCTTTCCTGCGTTATCCCCTGATTCTGTGGATAACCGTATTACCGCCTTTGAGTGAGCTGAT
ACCGCTCGCCGCAGCCGAACGACCGAGCGCAGCGAGTCAGTGAGCGAGGAAGCGGAAGAGCGCCCAATAC
GCAAACCGCCTCTCCCCGCGCGTTGGCCGATTCATTAATGCAGCTGTGGAATGTGTGTCAGTTAGGGTGT
GGAAAGTCCCCAGGCTCCCCAGCAGGCAGAAGTATGCAAAGCATGCATCTCAATTAGTCAGCAACCAGGT
GTGGAAAGTCCCCAGGCTCCCCAGCAGGCAGAAGTATGCAAAGCATGCATCTCAATTAGTCAGCAACCAT
AGTCCCGCCCCTAACTCCGCCCATCCCGCCCCTAACTCCGCCCAGTTCCGCCCATTCTCCGCCCCATGGC
TGACTAATTTTTTTTATTTATGCAGAGGCCGAGGCCGCCTCGGCCTCTGAGCTATTCCAGAAGTAGTGAG
GAGGCTTTTTTGGAGGCCTAGGCTTTTGCAAAAAGCTTGGACACAAGACAGGCTTGCGAGATATGTTTGA
GAATACCACTTTATCCCGCGTCAGGGAGAGGCAGTGCGTAAAAAGACGCGGACTCATGTGAAATACTGGT
TTTTAGTGCGCCAGATCTCTATAATCTCGCGCAACCTATTTTCCCCTCGAACACTTTTTAAGCCGTAGAT
AAACAGGCTGGGACACTTCACATGAGCGAAAAATACATCGTCACCTGGGACATGTTGCAGATCCATGCAC
GTAAACTCGCAAGCCGACTGATGCCTTCTGAACAATGGAAAGGCATTATTGCCGTAAGCCGTGGCGGTCT
GTACCGGGTGCGTTACTGGCGCGTGAACTGGGTATTCGTCATGTCGATACCGTTTGTATTTCCAGCTACG
ATCACGACAACCAGCGCGAGCTTAAAGTGCTGAAACGCGCAGAAGGCGATGGCGAAGGCTTCATCGTTAT
TGATGACCTGGTGGATACCGGTGGTACTGCGGTTGCGATTCGTGAAATGTATCCAAAAGCGCACTTTGTC
ACCATCTTCGCAAAACCGGCTGGTCGTCCGCTGGTTGATGACTATGTTGTTGATATCCCGCAAGATACCT
GGATTGAACAGCCGTGGGATATGGGCGTCGTATTCGTCCCGCCAATCTCCGGTCGCTAATCTTTTCAACG
CCTGGCACTGCCGGGCGTTGTTCTTTTTAACTTCAGGCGGGTTACAATAGTTTCCAGTAAGTATTCTGGA
GGCTGCATCCATGACACAGGCAAACCTGAGCGAAACCCTGTTCAAACCCCGCTTTAAACATCCTGAAACC
TCGACGCTAGTCCGCCGCTTTAATCACGGCGCACAACCGCCTGTGCAGTCGGCCCTTGATGGTAAAACCA
TCCCTCACTGGTATCGCATGATTAACCGTCTGATGTGGATCTGGCGCGGCATTGACCCACGCGAAATCCT
CGACGTCCAGGCACGTATTGTGATGAGCGATGCCGAACGTACCGACGATGATTTATACGATACGGTGATT
GGCTACCGTGGCGGCAACTGGATTTATGAGTGGGCCCCGGATCTTTGTGAAGGAACCTTACTTCTGTGGT
GTGACATAATTGGACAAACTACCTACAGAGATTTAAAGCTCTAAGGTAAATATAAAATTTTTAAGTGTAT
AATGTGTTAAACTACTGATTCTAATTGTTTGTGTATTTTAGATTCCAACCTATGGAACTGATGAATGGGA
GCAGTGGTGGAATGCCTTTAATGAGGAAAACCTGTTTTGCTCAGAAGAAATGCCATCTAGTGATGATGAG
GCTACTGCTGACTCTCAACATTCTACTCCTCCAAAAAAGAAGAGAAAGGTAGAAGACCCCAAGGACTTTC
CTTCAGAATTGCTAAGTTTTTTGAGTCATGCTGTGTTTAGTAATAGAACTCTTGCTTGCTTTGCTATTTA
CACCACAAAGGAAAAAGCTGCACTGCTATACAAGAAAATTATGGAAAAATATTCTGTAACCTTTATAAGT
AGGCATAACAGTTATAATCATAACATACTGTTTTTTCTTACTCCACACAGGCATAGAGTGTCTGCTATTA
ATAACTATGCTCAAAAATTGTGTACCTTTAGCTTTTTAATTTGTAAAGGGGTTAATAAGGAATATTTGAT
GTATAGTGCCTTGACTAGAGATCATAATCAGCCATACCACATTTGTAGAGGTTTTACTTGCTTTAAAAAA
CCTCCCACACCTCCCCCTGAACCTGAAACATAAAATGAATGCAATTGTTGTTGTTAACTTGTTTATTGCA
GCTTATAATGGTTACAAATAAAGCAATAGCATCACAAATTTCACAAATAAAGCATTTTTTTCACTGCATT
CTAGTTGTGGTTTGTCCAAACTCATCAATGTATCTTATCATGTCTGGATCAACTGGATAACTCAAGCTAA
CCAAAATCATCCCAAACTTCCCACCCCATACCCTATTACCACTGCCAATTACCTGTGGTTTCATTTACTC
TAAACCTGTGATTCCTCTGAATTATTTTCATTTTAAAGAAATTGTATTTGTTAAATATGTACTACAAACT
TA
